>Addgene plasmid #136379 | pYPQ239A (dFnCas12a)-TV | depositor full sequence | sequence record 263176 | pYPQ239A (dFnCas12a)-TV sequence 8542 bps
TGGACCAGCCAGGACAGAAATGCCTCGACTTCGCTGCTACCCAAGGTTGCCGGGTGACGCACACCGTGGA
AACGGATGAAGGCACGAACCCAGTGGACATAAGCCTGTTCGGTTCGTAAGCTGTAATGCAAGTAGCGTAT
GCGCTCACGCAACTGGTCCAGAACCTTGACCGAACGCAGCGGTGGTAACGGCGCAGTGGCGGTTTTCATG
GCTTGTTATGACTGTTTTTTTGGGGTACAGTCTATGCCTCGGGCATCCAAGCAGCAAGCGCGTTACGCCG
TGGGTCGATGTTTGATGTTATGGAGCAGCAACGATGTTACGCAGCAGGGCAGTCGCCCTAAAACAAAGTT
AAACATCATGAGGGAAGCGGTGATCGCCGAAGTATCGACTCAACTATCAGAGGTAGTTGGCGTCATCGAG
CGCCATCTCGAACCGACGTTGCTGGCCGTACATTTGTACGGCTCCGCAGTGGATGGCGGCCTGAAGCCAC
ACAGTGATATTGATTTGCTGGTTACGGTGACCGTAAGGCTTGATGAAACAACGCGGCGAGCTTTGATCAA
CGACCTTTTGGAAACTTCGGCTTCCCCTGGAGAGAGCGAGATTCTCCGCGCTGTAGAAGTCACCATTGTT
GTGCACGACGACATCATTCCGTGGCGTTATCCAGCTAAGCGCGAACTGCAATTTGGAGAATGGCAGCGCA
ATGACATTCTTGCAGGTATCTTCGAGCCAGCCACGATCGACATTGATCTGGCTATCTTGCTGACAAAAGC
AAGAGAACATAGCGTTGCCTTGGTAGGTCCAGCGGCGGAGGAACTCTTTGATCCGGTTCCTGAACAGGAT
CTATTTGAGGCGCTAAATGAAACCTTAACGCTATGGAACTCGCCGCCCGACTGGGCTGGCGATGAGCGAA
ATGTAGTGCTTACGTTGTCCCGCATTTGGTACAGCGCAGTAACCGGCAAAATCGCGCCGAAGGATGTCGC
TGCCGACTGGGCAATGGAGCGCCTGCCGGCCCAGTATCAGCCCGTCATACTTGAAGCTAGACAGGCTTAT
CTTGGACAAGAAGAAGATCGCTTGGCCTCGCGCGCAGATCAGTTGGAAGAATTTGTCCACTACGTGAAAG
GCGAGATCACCAAGGTAGTCGGCAAATAACCCTCGAGCCACCCATGACCAAAATCCCTTAACGTGAGTTA
CGCGTCGTTCCACTGAGCGTCAGACCCCGTAGAAAAGATCAAAGGATCTTCTTGAGATCCTTTTTTTCTG
CGCGTAATCTGCTGCTTGCAAACAAAAAAACCACCGCTACCAGCGGTGGTTTGTTTGCCGGATCAAGAGC
TACCAACTCTTTTTCCGAAGGTAACTGGCTTCAGCAGAGCGCAGATACCAAATACTGTCCTTCTAGTGTA
GCCGTAGTTAGGCCACCACTTCAAGAACTCTGTAGCACCGCCTACATACCTCGCTCTGCTAATCCTGTTA
CCAGTGGCTGCTGCCAGTGGCGATAAGTCGTGTCTTACCGGGTTGGACTCAAGACGATAGTTACCGGATA
AGGCGCAGCGGTCGGGCTGAACGGGGGGTTCGTGCACACAGCCCAGCTTGGAGCGAACGACCTACACCGA
ACTGAGATACCTACAGCGTGAGCTATGAGAAAGCGCCACGCTTCCCGAAGGGAGAAAGGCGGACAGGTAT
CCGGTAAGCGGCAGGGTCGGAACAGGAGAGCGCACGAGGGAGCTTCCAGGGGGAAACGCCTGGTATCTTT
ATAGTCCTGTCGGGTTTCGCCACCTCTGACTTGAGCGTCGATTTTTGTGATGCTCGTCAGGGGGGCGGAG
CCTATGGAAAAACGCCAGCAACGCGGCCTTTTTACGGTTCCTGGCCTTTTGCTGGCCTTTTGCTCACATG
TTCTTTCCTGCGTTATCCCCTGATTCTGTGGATAACCGTATTACCGCCTTTGAGTGAGCTGATACCGCTC
GCCGCAGCCGAACGACCGAGCGCAGCGAGTCAGTGAGCGAGGAAGCGGAAGAGCGCCCAATACGCAAACC
GCCTCTCCCCGCGCGTTGGCCGATTCATTAATGCAGCTGGCACGACAGGTTTCCCGACTGGAAAGCGGGC
AGTGAGCGCAACGCAATTAATACGCGTACCGCGAGCCAGGAAGAGTTTGTAGAAACGCAAAAAGGCCATC
CGTCAGGATGGCCTTCTGCTTAGTTTGATGCCTGGCAGTTTATGGCGGGCGTCCTGCCCGCCACCCTCCG
GGCCGTTGCTTCACAACGTTCAAATCCGCTCCCGGCGGATTTGTCCTACTCAGGAGAGCGTTCACCGACA
AACAACAGATAAAACGAAAGGCCCAGTCTTCCGACTGAGCCTTTCGTTTTATTTGATGCCTGGCAGTTCC
CTACTCTCGCGTTAACGCTTGCATGGATGTTTTCCCAGTCACGACGTTGTAAAACGACGGCCAGTCTTAA
GCTCGGGCCCCAAATAATGATTTTATTTTGACTGATAGTGACCTGTTCGTTGCAACAAATTGATGAGCAA
TGCTTTTTTATAATGCCAACTTTGTACAAAAAAGCAGGCTCCGAATTCGCCCTTCACCATGGCTCCTAAG
AAGAAGCGGAAGGTTGGTATTCACGGGGTGCCTGCGGCTTCGATCTATCAAGAATTCGTTAATAAGTATT
CGCTTTCTAAAACACTGAGATTCGAACTCATACCTCAAGGAAAGACACTCGAGAACATAAAGGCTAGGGG
CCTCATATTGGATGATGAAAAGAGAGCCAAGGACTATAAAAAAGCCAAACAGATAATCGACAAGTACCAC
CAATTCTTCATAGAAGAAATCCTTTCCAGCGTCTGCATTAGCGAGGATTTGTTGCAAAATTACAGCGATG
TCTACTTCAAGCTTAAGAAGAGCGATGACGACAATCTCCAGAAAGACTTCAAATCAGCGAAGGACACAAT
TAAGAAGCAGATCAGCGAGTATATCAAAGATAGTGAAAAATTCAAGAACCTTTTCAATCAGAACCTGATA
GACGCAAAAAAAGGACAAGAAAGCGACCTCATTCTTTGGTTGAAGCAGTCTAAGGACAACGGGATTGAGC
TTTTTAAGGCGAATAGCGATATAACCGACATCGACGAGGCGCTTGAGATCATAAAGTCGTTTAAGGGATG
GACAACATACTTCAAAGGCTTCCATGAGAATCGCAAAAACGTCTACTCCAGCAACGACATTCCAACGTCG
ATTATATACAGAATTGTTGATGATAACCTCCCTAAATTCCTCGAAAATAAGGCAAAATATGAAAGCCTTA
AAGATAAAGCGCCTGAAGCAATCAATTATGAACAAATCAAAAAGGATCTTGCTGAAGAATTGACGTTTGA
TATAGACTACAAGACGTCAGAAGTTAACCAGAGGGTGTTTTCACTCGACGAGGTGTTTGAGATTGCTAAT
TTCAACAACTACCTCAATCAGAGTGGGATCACGAAGTTCAACACTATTATAGGTGGTAAGTTCGTGAATG
GTGAGAACACTAAAAGAAAAGGGATTAACGAATATATAAACCTTTATAGTCAACAGATCAACGACAAGAC
TTTGAAGAAATATAAGATGAGCGTCCTCTTCAAGCAGATACTCAGTGACACGGAATCCAAGAGCTTTGTG
ATCGACAAGCTCGAAGATGACTCGGATGTGGTCACTACCATGCAATCCTTCTACGAGCAAATTGCCGCTT
TCAAAACTGTGGAGGAGAAGAGTATAAAGGAGACACTGTCTCTGCTTTTTGACGATCTTAAGGCCCAGAA
ATTGGATCTTTCCAAAATATATTTCAAGAATGATAAGTCACTTACGGACCTTTCCCAACAAGTTTTTGAC
GATTATTCAGTTATTGGTACGGCGGTTCTTGAGTACATTACGCAGCAGATAGCCCCCAAGAATCTGGACA
ACCCCTCTAAGAAAGAACAGGAGTTGATAGCGAAGAAGACAGAGAAGGCGAAATACCTCTCGCTGGAGAC
CATAAAATTGGCACTGGAAGAATTTAACAAGCATCGCGACATAGATAAACAGTGCCGCTTCGAGGAAATT
TTGGCAAATTTTGCAGCCATTCCAATGATTTTCGACGAGATAGCGCAAAACAAGGATAATTTGGCACAAA
TTTCAATAAAATATCAAAACCAGGGCAAGAAGGACCTCTTGCAGGCTTCGGCAGAGGATGATGTTAAGGC
TATTAAAGACTTGTTGGACCAAACGAACAATCTGTTGCACAAGTTGAAAATTTTCCACATTAGTCAAAGC
GAGGATAAAGCAAACATATTGGACAAAGACGAGCACTTTTATCTGGTGTTTGAGGAGTGCTACTTCGAGC
TTGCTAATATTGTCCCACTTTATAATAAAATAAGAAACTACATTACGCAAAAGCCATATTCAGATGAAAA
GTTTAAGCTCAATTTCGAAAATAGTACTCTTGCCAACGGCTGGGACAAGAATAAGGAGCCAGATAATACC
GCCATACTTTTTATCAAAGATGATAAATATTATCTTGGGGTGATGAATAAGAAGAATAATAAGATCTTCG
ATGATAAAGCGATAAAGGAAAATAAGGGTGAAGGCTATAAAAAAATTGTTTACAAACTGTTGCCGGGAGC
AAATAAAATGCTCCCCAAGGTTTTTTTTTCGGCAAAGAGCATTAAATTTTACAATCCTTCAGAAGACATT
CTGCGCATAAGAAATCATTCGACACACACTAAAAATGGTTCGCCACAAAAGGGCTACGAGAAATTTGAAT
TCAACATTGAGGACTGTCGGAAGTTCATTGATTTCTACAAGCAGTCCATCTCCAAGCACCCGGAGTGGAA
AGATTTTGGGTTTCGGTTTTCCGACACGCAGAGATACAACAGCATTGATGAATTTTATAGAGAGGTCGAG
AATCAAGGTTATAAGCTTACCTTTGAAAACATTTCTGAATCATACATTGATTCAGTGGTCAATCAGGGCA
AACTCTATCTTTTTCAAATATACAACAAGGACTTTAGTGCTTATAGTAAAGGGCGGCCCAATTTGCATAC
TCTCTATTGGAAAGCGCTGTTTGATGAGCGGAACCTTCAAGACGTCGTGTATAAGCTCAACGGGGAAGCC
GAGCTCTTTTACCGCAAGCAGTCCATACCGAAAAAAATAACACACCCTGCCAAAGAAGCCATCGCCAACA
AGAATAAAGACAATCCTAAAAAAGAGTCCGTCTTCGAATATGATCTTATTAAGGACAAGAGGTTTACAGA
AGATAAATTTTTCTTCCATTGTCCCATAACTATCAATTTCAAAAGCTCTGGCGCGAACAAATTTAACGAC
GAAATCAATCTCTTGTTGAAAGAAAAAGCCAACGATGTGCACATTCTGTCGATCGCCAGGGGAGAGCGCC
ACTTGGCATACTACACCCTTGTTGATGGGAAAGGAAATATTATTAAACAGGACACATTTAATATCATCGG
CAACGATCGCATGAAGACCAACTATCATGACAAACTGGCAGCAATTGAAAAGGACCGCGACTCAGCGAGA
AAAGACTGGAAGAAGATCAATAATATCAAAGAAATGAAAGAGGGTTATTTGTCTCAAGTGGTCCATGAGA
TCGCGAAGTTGGTCATTGAATATAATGCCATAGTGGTCTTCGAAGATCTGAATTTTGGATTTAAGCGCGG
CAGGTTCAAAGTCGAAAAACAGGTCTACCAAAAGTTGGAAAAGATGCTCATCGAAAAGCTGAATTACCTT
GTCTTCAAAGATAACGAATTCGATAAAACCGGGGGGGTCTTGAGGGCCTACCAACTGACTGCACCCTTTG
AGACTTTTAAAAAGATGGGTAAACAGACAGGAATAATTTACTATGTTCCTGCCGGTTTCACTAGCAAGAT
TTGCCCCGTTACCGGATTCGTGAATCAACTCTATCCCAAATACGAATCCGTGAGCAAGAGTCAGGAATTC
TTCTCCAAATTTGATAAAATATGCTATAATCTCGACAAAGGTTATTTCGAGTTCTCGTTCGACTATAAGA
ACTTCGGGGATAAGGCTGCCAAGGGAAAGTGGACTATAGCAAGCTTTGGTAGTCGCCTTATAAATTTTAG
GAACAGCGACAAGAATCACAACTGGGACACTCGGGAAGTCTACCCAACAAAAGAACTGGAGAAACTCTTG
AAGGATTATAGTATCGAGTATGGGCATGGGGAGTGTATCAAGGCAGCGATTTGTGGAGAGTCCGACAAAA
AGTTTTTTGCTAAACTCACCTCGGTGCTCAACACTATCCTCCAGATGAGAAATTCAAAAACAGGGACAGA
GCTCGATTACCTCATTAGCCCCGTTGCCGACGTCAATGGAAACTTTTTCGACTCAAGACAGGCTCCAAAA
AACATGCCGCAAGATGCGGACGCGAATGGGGCCTATCACATAGGCCTGAAAGGGCTTATGCTCCTTGGGA
GAATTAAAAATAACCAAGAAGGCAAAAAACTCAACCTCGTCATTAAGAACGAAGAATACTTCGAATTTGT
TCAGAACAGGAATAACAAGCGTCCTGCTGCCACCAAAAAGGCCGGACAGGCTAAGAAAAAGAAGGGAGAC
GGCTCTGGATCGGGGTCGGGTTCTGGCTCAGTCGACTTGCTTGATCCGGGGACACCAATGGACGCGGACC
TGGTGGCTTCATCGACCGTGGTTTGGGAACAGGACGCCGATCCATTCGCCGGGACCGCCGATGACTTTCC
TGCTTTTAATGAGGAAGAGTTGGCTTGGCTGATGGAACTCCTGCCGCAGGGCGGCTCAGGGGGTCTCCTT
GACCCCGGCACCCCCATGGACGCTGACCTCGTTGCAAGTTCGACGGTTGTTTGGGAGCAAGATGCAGATC
CGTTTGCGGGTACAGCTGATGACTTTCCAGCCTTCAACGAAGAGGAGCTGGCATGGCTTATGGAGCTTCT
GCCTCAGGCCAGAGGAGGGTCGGGTGGGCTCTTGGATCCTGGGACGCCGATGGATGCCGACCTTGTCGCG
TCCTCTACTGTGGTTTGGGAGCAGGACGCCGACCCGTTCGCTGGTACTGCTGATGACTTTCCGGCCTTTA
ATGAGGAGGAACTCGCTTGGCTCATGGAGTTGTTGCCACAAGGGGGTAGTGGCGGTCTTCTGGACCCGGG
AACGCCTATGGATGCTGACTTGGTGGCATCGAGCACCGTCGTCTGGGAACAGGATGCGGACCCGTTTGCT
GGTACCGCTGATGATTTTCCGGCATTTAACGAGGAAGAATTGGCGTGGCTCATGGAATTGCTTCCCCAGG
CGAGAGGGGGTTCCGGTGGCTTGCTGGATCCGGGAACGCCTATGGATGCCGATCTCGTGGCGTCGTCAAC
CGTGGTCTGGGAGCAAGACGCTGACCCGTTTGCCGGCACAGCAGATGATTTTCCAGCTTTCAATGAGGAA
GAACTGGCATGGTTGATGGAATTGCTTCCACAGGGAGGGAGCGGAGGCCTCCTCGATCCTGGAACACCTA
TGGACGCAGACCTGGTTGCCTCTTCAACTGTCGTGTGGGAACAAGATGCAGACCCGTTCGCAGGTACAGC
TGATGACTTCCCTGCCTTTAATGAGGAGGAACTCGCGTGGCTCATGGAACTTTTGCCCCAAGCACGCGGT
GGCTCTGGGGGTGGCGGATCGGGAGGAGATGCGCTGGACGATTTCGACTTGGACATGTTGGGCTCAGACG
CTTTGGACGACTTTGATCTCGACATGCTTGGGTCCGACGCATTGGATGATTTCGACCTTGACATGCTTGG
TTCCGACGCACTCGATGACTTCGATCTTGATATGCTCGCCCGCGGATCTGACGCTCTCGACGACTTCGAT
CTTGACATGTTGGGCTCAGATGCGCTCGACGACTTTGATCTCGATATGTTGGGTAGCGACGCACTCGATG
ACTTTGACTTGGATATGCTGGGGAGCGACGCCTTGGACGATTTCGATCTGGACATGCTGTAAAAGCTTTG
ATAGGACGTCCGATCGTTCAAACATTTGGCAATAAAGTTTCTTAAGATTGAATCCTGTTGCCGGTCTTGC
GATGATTATCATATAATTTCTGTTGAATTACGTTAAGCATGTAATAATTAACATGTAATGCATGACGTTA
TTTATGAGATGGGTTTTTATGATTAGAGTCCCGCAATTATACATTTAATACGCGATAGAAAACAAAATAT
AGCGCGCAAACTAGGATAAATTATCGCGCGCGGTGTCATCTATGTTACTAGATCGGGAATTGATCCCCCC
TCGACAGCTTCCGGAAAGGGCGAATTCGCAACTTTGTATACAAAAGTTGAACGAGAAACGTAAAATGATA
TAAATATCAATATATTAAATTAGATTTTGCATAAAAAACAGACTACATAATACTGTAAAACACAACATAT
CCAGTCACTATGCCATCCAGCTGATATCCCCTATAGTGAGTCGTATTACATGGTCATAGCTGTTTCCTGG
CAGCTCTGGCCCGTGTCTCAAAATCTCTGATGTTACATTGCACAAGATAAAAATATATCATCATGCCTCC
TC
Features (pLannotate 1.2.2; 17 found; start..end, strand, type, name):
     96..119     +  promoter       Pc promoter (fragment): intI1 (promoter lies within the coding sequence); class 1 integron promoter
    295..351     +  CDS            GmR (fragment): gentamycin acetyltransferase; aacC1; confers resistance to gentamycin
    358..1149    +  CDS            SmR: aminoglycoside adenylyltransferase (Murphy, 1985); aadA; confers resistance to spectinomycin and streptomycin
   1242..1830    +  rep_origin     ori: high-copy-number ColE1/pMB1/pBR322/pUC origin of replication
   2013..2105    +  CDS            lacI (fragment): lac repressor; lacI; The lac repressor binds to the lac operator to inhibit transcription in E. coli. This inhibition can be relieved by adding lactose or isopropyl-β-D-thiogalactopyranoside (IPTG).
   2160..2187    -  terminator     rrnB T2 terminator: transcription terminator T2 from the E. coli rrnB gene
   2319..2362    +  terminator     rrnB T1 terminator: Escherichia coli rrnB; transcription terminator T1 from the E. coli rrnB gene
   2409..2445    -  CDS            lacZα (fragment): LacZα fragment of β-galactosidase; lacZ fragment
   2461..2560    +  protein_bind   attL1: mutant version of attL; recombination site for the Gateway® LR reaction LR Clonase™
   2630..6526    +  CDS            cas12a: CS12A_FRATN - Also known as cpf1 From Francisella tularensis subsp. novicida (strain U112).
   7274..7468    +  CDS            avrXa10 (fragment): AVX10_XANOO - Experimental evidence at protein level: Swiss-Prot protein existence level 1. Avirulence protein. Induces the hypersensitive response (HR)in rice plants carrying the resistance gene Xa10. Activity depends on the presence of the core repeat domains; replacement with repeat domains from other proteins (AvrBs3 of X.euvesicatoria (AC P14727) or AvrXa7 of this organism) does not elicit the HR. Probably acts as a transcription factor in its host plant (rice) to induce plant resistance or disease. From Xanthomonas oryzae pv. oryzae.
   7463..7621    +  CDS            avrBs3 (fragment): AVRB3_XANEU - Experimental evidence at protein level: Swiss-Prot protein existence level 1. Avirulence protein. Acts as a transcription factor in C.annuum plants. In susceptible plants lacking the Bs3 resistance gene induces expression of a number of genes, including genes homologous to a family of auxin-induced genes, alpha-expansin genes, pectate lyase, anthocyanidin glucoside rhamnosyl transferase and at least one transcription factor, UPA20. Their expression leads to plant hypertrophy in mesophyll cells, probably mainly mediated by UPA20 (PubMed:17962565). In resistant plants induces the h
   7745..7767    +  CDS            VP160 (fragment): 10 tandem repeats of the minimal activation domain of herpes simplex virus VP16 (Cheng et al., 2013)
   7944..7969    +  CDS            VP64 (fragment): tetrameric repeat of the minimal activation domain of herpes simplex virus VP16 (Beerli et al., 1998)
   7992..8244    +  terminator     NOS terminator: nopaline synthase terminator and poly(A) signal
   8289..8412    +  protein_bind   attR5: mutant version of attR; recombination site for the Gateway® LR reaction LR Clonase™
   8430..8448    -  promoter       T7 promoter: promoter for bacteriophage T7 RNA polymerase
