>Addgene plasmid #136379 | pYPQ239A (dFnCas12a)-TV | addgene full sequence | sequence record 271506 | Addgene NGS Result
AGTTTGATGCCTGGCAGTTTATGGCGGGCGTCCTGCCCGCCACCCTCCGGGCCGTTGCTTCACAACGTTC
AAATCCGCTCCCGGCGGATTTGTCCTACTCAGGAGAGCGTTCACCGACAAACAACAGATAAAACGAAAGG
CCCAGTCTTCCGACTGAGCCTTTCGTTTTATTTGATGCCTGGCAGTTCCCTACTCTCGCGTTAACGCTTG
CATGGATGTTTTCCCAGTCACGACGTTGTAAAACGACGGCCAGTCTTAAGCTCGGGCCCCAAATAATGAT
TTTATTTTGACTGATAGTGACCTGTTCGTTGCAACAAATTGATGAGCAATGCTTTTTTATAATGCCAACT
TTGTACAAAAAAGCAGGCTCCGAATTCGCCCTTCACCATGGCTCCTAAGAAGAAGCGGAAGGTTGGTATT
CACGGGGTGCCTGCGGCTTCGATCTATCAAGAATTCGTTAATAAGTATTCGCTTTCTAAAACACTGAGAT
TCGAACTCATACCTCAAGGAAAGACACTCGAGAACATAAAGGCTAGGGGCCTCATATTGGATGATGAAAA
GAGAGCCAAGGACTATAAAAAAGCCAAACAGATAATCGACAAGTACCACCAATTCTTCATAGAAGAAATC
CTTTCCAGCGTCTGCATTAGCGAGGATTTGTTGCAAAATTACAGCGATGTCTACTTCAAGCTTAAGAAGA
GCGATGACGACAATCTCCAGAAAGACTTCAAATCAGCGAAGGACACAATTAAGAAGCAGATCAGCGAGTA
TATCAAAGATAGTGAAAAATTCAAGAACCTTTTCAATCAGAACCTGATAGACGCAAAAAAAGGACAAGAA
AGCGACCTCATTCTTTGGTTGAAGCAGTCTAAGGACAACGGGATTGAGCTTTTTAAGGCGAATAGCGATA
TAACCGACATCGACGAGGCGCTTGAGATCATAAAGTCGTTTAAGGGATGGACAACATACTTCAAAGGCTT
CCATGAGAATCGCAAAAACGTCTACTCCAGCAACGACATTCCAACGTCGATTATATACAGAATTGTTGAT
GATAACCTCCCTAAATTCCTCGAAAATAAGGCAAAATATGAAAGCCTTAAAGATAAAGCGCCTGAAGCAA
TCAATTATGAACAAATCAAAAAGGATCTTGCTGAAGAATTGACGTTTGATATAGACTACAAGACGTCAGA
AGTTAACCAGAGGGTGTTTTCACTCGACGAGGTGTTTGAGATTGCTAATTTCAACAACTACCTCAATCAG
AGTGGGATCACGAAGTTCAACACTATTATAGGTGGTAAGTTCGTGAATGGTGAGAACACTAAAAGAAAAG
GGATTAACGAATATATAAACCTTTATAGTCAACAGATCAACGACAAGACTTTGAAGAAATATAAGATGAG
CGTCCTCTTCAAGCAGATACTCAGTGACACGGAATCCAAGAGCTTTGTGATCGACAAGCTCGAAGATGAC
TCGGATGTGGTCACTACCATGCAATCCTTCTACGAGCAAATTGCCGCTTTCAAAACTGTGGAGGAGAAGA
GTATAAAGGAGACACTGTCTCTGCTTTTTGACGATCTTAAGGCCCAGAAATTGGATCTTTCCAAAATATA
TTTCAAGAATGATAAGTCACTTACGGACCTTTCCCAACAAGTTTTTGACGATTATTCAGTTATTGGTACG
GCGGTTCTTGAGTACATTACGCAGCAGATAGCCCCCAAGAATCTGGACAACCCCTCTAAGAAAGAACAGG
AGTTGATAGCGAAGAAGACAGAGAAGGCGAAATACCTCTCGCTGGAGACCATAAAATTGGCACTGGAAGA
ATTTAACAAGCATCGCGACATAGATAAACAGTGCCGCTTCGAGGAAATTTTGGCAAATTTTGCAGCCATT
CCAATGATTTTCGACGAGATAGCGCAAAACAAGGATAATTTGGCACAAATTTCAATAAAATATCAAAACC
AGGGCAAGAAGGACCTCTTGCAGGCTTCGGCAGAGGATGATGTTAAGGCTATTAAAGACTTGTTGGACCA
AACGAACAATCTGTTGCACAAGTTGAAAATTTTCCACATTAGTCAAAGCGAGGATAAAGCAAACATATTG
GACAAAGACGAGCACTTTTATCTGGTGTTTGAGGAGTGCTACTTCGAGCTTGCTAATATTGTCCCACTTT
ATAATAAAATAAGAAACTACATTACGCAAAAGCCATATTCAGATGAAAAGTTTAAGCTCAATTTCGAAAA
TAGTACTCTTGCCAACGGCTGGGACAAGAATAAGGAGCCAGATAATACCGCCATACTTTTTATCAAAGAT
GATAAATATTATCTTGGGGTGATGAATAAGAAGAATAATAAGATCTTCGATGATAAAGCGATAAAGGAAA
ATAAGGGTGAAGGCTATAAAAAAATTGTTTACAAACTGTTGCCGGGAGCAAATAAAATGCTCCCCAAGGT
TTTTTTTTCGGCAAAGAGCATTAAATTTTACAATCCTTCAGAAGACATTCTGCGCATAAGAAATCATTCG
ACACACACTAAAAATGGTTCGCCACAAAAGGGCTACGAGAAATTTGAATTCAACATTGAGGACTGTCGGA
AGTTCATTGATTTCTACAAGCAGTCCATCTCCAAGCACCCGGAGTGGAAAGATTTTGGGTTTCGGTTTTC
CGACACGCAGAGATACAACAGCATTGATGAATTTTATAGAGAGGTCGAGAATCAAGGTTATAAGCTTACC
TTTGAAAACATTTCTGAATCATACATTGATTCAGTGGTCAATCAGGGCAAACTCTATCTTTTTCAAATAT
ACAACAAGGACTTTAGTGCTTATAGTAAAGGGCGGCCCAATTTGCATACTCTCTATTGGAAAGCGCTGTT
TGATGAGCGGAACCTTCAAGACGTCGTGTATAAGCTCAACGGGGAAGCCGAGCTCTTTTACCGCAAGCAG
TCCATACCGAAAAAAATAACACACCCTGCCAAAGAAGCCATCGCCAACAAGAATAAAGACAATCCTAAAA
AAGAGTCCGTCTTCGAATATGATCTTATTAAGGACAAGAGGTTTACAGAAGATAAATTTTTCTTCCATTG
TCCCATAACTATCAATTTCAAAAGCTCTGGCGCGAACAAATTTAACGACGAAATCAATCTCTTGTTGAAA
GAAAAAGCCAACGATGTGCACATTCTGTCGATCGCCAGGGGAGAGCGCCACTTGGCATACTACACCCTTG
TTGATGGGAAAGGAAATATTATTAAACAGGACACATTTAATATCATCGGCAACGATCGCATGAAGACCAA
CTATCATGACAAACTGGCAGCAATTGAAAAGGACCGCGACTCAGCGAGAAAAGACTGGAAGAAGATCAAT
AATATCAAAGAAATGAAAGAGGGTTATTTGTCTCAAGTGGTCCATGAGATCGCGAAGTTGGTCATTGAAT
ATAATGCCATAGTGGTCTTCGAAGATCTGAATTTTGGATTTAAGCGCGGCAGGTTCAAAGTCGAAAAACA
GGTCTACCAAAAGTTGGAAAAGATGCTCATCGAAAAGCTGAATTACCTTGTCTTCAAAGATAACGAATTC
GATAAAACCGGGGGGGTCTTGAGGGCCTACCAACTGACTGCACCCTTTGAGACTTTTAAAAAGATGGGTA
AACAGACAGGAATAATTTACTATGTTCCTGCCGGTTTCACTAGCAAGATTTGCCCCGTTACCGGATTCGT
GAATCAACTCTATCCCAAATACGAATCCGTGAGCAAGAGTCAGGAATTCTTCTCCAAATTTGATAAAATA
TGCTATAATCTCGACAAAGGTTATTTCGAGTTCTCGTTCGACTATAAGAACTTCGGGGATAAGGCTGCCA
AGGGAAAGTGGACTATAGCAAGCTTTGGTAGTCGCCTTATAAATTTTAGGAACAGCGACAAGAATCACAA
CTGGGACACTCGGGAAGTCTACCCAACAAAAGAACTGGAGAAACTCTTGAAGGATTATAGTATCGAGTAT
GGGCATGGGGAGTGTATCAAGGCAGCGATTTGTGGAGAGTCCGACAAAAAGTTTTTTGCTAAACTCACCT
CGGTGCTCAACACTATCCTCCAGATGAGAAATTCAAAAACAGGGACAGAGCTCGATTACCTCATTAGCCC
CGTTGCCGACGTCAATGGAAACTTTTTCGACTCAAGACAGGCTCCAAAAAACATGCCGCAAGATGCGGAC
GCGAATGGGGCCTATCACATAGGCCTGAAAGGGCTTATGCTCCTTGGGAGAATTAAAAATAACCAAGAAG
GCAAAAAACTCAACCTCGTCATTAAGAACGAAGAATACTTCGAATTTGTTCAGAACAGGAATAACAAGCG
TCCTGCTGCCACCAAAAAGGCCGGACAGGCTAAGAAAAAGAAGGGAGACGGCTCTGGATCGGGGTCGGGT
TCTGGCTCAGTCGACTTGCTTGATCCGGGGACACCAATGGACGCGGACCTGGTGGCTTCATCGACCGTGG
TTTGGGAACAGGACGCCGATCCATTCGCCGGGACCGCCGATGACTTTCCTGCTTTTAATGAGGAAGAGTT
GGCTTGGCTGATGGAACTCCTGCCGCAGGGCGGCTCAGGGGGTCTCCTTGACCCCGGCACCCCCATGGAC
GCTGACCTCGTTGCAAGTTCGACGGTTGTTTGGGAGCAAGATGCAGATCCGTTTGCGGGTACAGCTGATG
ACTTTCCAGCCTTCAACGAAGAGGAGCTGGCATGGCTTATGGAGCTTCTGCCTCAGGCCAGAGGAGGGTC
GGGTGGGCTCTTGGATCCTGGGACGCCGATGGATGCCGACCTTGTCGCGTCCTCTACTGTGGTTTGGGAG
CAGGACGCCGACCCGTTCGCTGGTACTGCTGATGACTTTCCGGCCTTTAATGAGGAGGAACTCGCTTGGC
TCATGGAGTTGTTGCCACAAGGGGGTAGTGGCGGTCTTCTGGACCCGGGAACGCCTATGGATGCTGACTT
GGTGGCATCGAGCACCGTCGTCTGGGAACAGGATGCGGACCCGTTTGCTGGTACCGCTGATGATTTTCCG
GCATTTAACGAGGAAGAATTGGCGTGGCTCATGGAATTGCTTCCCCAGGCGAGAGGGGGTTCCGGTGGCT
TGCTGGATCCGGGAACGCCTATGGATGCCGATCTCGTGGCGTCGTCAACCGTGGTCTGGGAGCAAGACGC
TGACCCGTTTGCCGGCACAGCAGATGATTTTCCAGCTTTCAATGAGGAAGAACTGGCATGGTTGATGGAA
TTGCTTCCACAGGGAGGGAGCGGAGGCCTCCTCGATCCTGGAACACCTATGGACGCAGACCTGGTTGCCT
CTTCAACTGTCGTGTGGGAACAAGATGCAGACCCGTTCGCAGGTACAGCTGATGACTTCCCTGCCTTTAA
TGAGGAGGAACTCGCGTGGCTCATGGAACTTTTGCCCCAAGCACGCGGTGGCTCTGGGGGTGGCGGATCG
GGAGGAGATGCGCTGGACGATTTCGACTTGGACATGTTGGGCTCAGACGCTTTGGACGACTTTGATCTCG
ACATGCTTGGGTCCGACGCATTGGATGATTTCGACCTTGACATGCTTGGTTCCGACGCACTCGATGACTT
CGATCTTGATATGCTCGCCCGCGGATCTGACGCTCTCGACGACTTCGATCTTGACATGTTGGGCTCAGAT
GCGCTCGACGACTTTGATCTCGATATGTTGGGTAGCGACGCACTCGATGACTTTGACTTGGATATGCTGG
GGAGCGACGCCTTGGACGATTTCGATCTGGACATGCTGTAAAAGCTTTGATAGGACGTCCGATCGTTCAA
ACATTTGGCAATAAAGTTTCTTAAGATTGAATCCTGTTGCCGGTCTTGCGATGATTATCATATAATTTCT
GTTGAATTACGTTAAGCATGTAATAATTAACATGTAATGCATGACGTTATTTATGAGATGGGTTTTTATG
ATTAGAGTCCCGCAATTATACATTTAATACGCGATAGAAAACAAAATATAGCGCGCAAACTAGGATAAAT
TATCGCGCGCGGTGTCATCTATGTTACTAGATCGGGAATTGATCCCCCCTCGACAGCTTCCGGAAAGGGC
GAATTCGCAACTTTGTATACAAAAGTTGAACGAGAAACGTAAAATGATATAAATATCAATATATTAAATT
AGATTTTGCATAAAAAACAGACTACATAATACTGTAAAACACAACATATCCAGTCACTATGCCATCCAGC
TGATATCCCCTATAGTGAGTCGTATTACATGGTCATAGCTGTTTCCTGGCAGCTCTGGCCCGTGTCTCAA
AATCTCTGATGTTACATTGCACAAGATAAAAATATATCATCATGCCTCCTCTGGACCAGCCAGGACAGAA
ATGCCTCGACTTCGCTGCTACCCAAGGTTGCCGGGTGACGCACACCGTGGAAACGGATGAAGGCACGAAC
CCAGTGGACATAAGCCTGTTCGGTTCGTAAGCTGTAATGCAAGTAGCGTATGCGCTCACGCAACTGGTCC
AGAACCTTGACCGAACGCAGCGGTGGTAACGGCGCAGTGGCGGTTTTCATGGCTTGTTATGACTGTTTTT
TTGGGGTACAGTCTATGCCTCGGGCATCCAAGCAGCAAGCGCGTTACGCCGTGGGTCGATGTTTGATGTT
ATGGAGCAGCAACGATGTTACGCAGCAGGGCAGTCGCCCTAAAACAAAGTTAAACATTATGAGGGAAGCG
GTGATCGCCGAAGTATCGACTCAACTATCAGAGGTAGTTGGCGTCATCGAGCGCCATCTCGAACCGACGT
TGCTGGCCGTACATTTGTACGGCTCCGCAGTGGATGGCGGCCTGAAGCCACACAGTGATATTGATTTGCT
GGTTACGGTGACCGTAAGGCTTGATGAAACAACGCGGCGAGCTTTGATCAACGACCTTTTGGAAACTTCG
GCTTCCCCTGGAGAGAGCGAGATTCTCCGCGCTGTAGAAGTCACCATTGTTGTGCACGACGACATCATTC
CGTGGCGTTATCCAGCTAAGCGCGAACTGCAATTTGGAGAATGGCAGCGCAATGACATTCTTGCAGGTAT
CTTCGAGCCAGCCACGATCGACATTGATCTGGCTATCTTGCTGACAAAAGCAAGAGAACATAGCGTTGCC
TTGGTAGGTCCAGCGGCGGAGGAACTCTTTGATCCGGTTCCTGAACAGGATCTATTTGAGGCGCTAAATG
AAACCTTAACGCTATGGAACTCGCCGCCCGACTGGGCTGGCGATGAGCGAAATGTAGTGCTTACGTTGTC
CCGCATTTGGTACAGCGCAGTAACCGGCAAAATCGCGCCGAAGGATGTCGCTGCCGACTGGGCAATGGAG
CGCCTGCCGGCCCAGTATCAGCCCGTCATACTTGAAGCTAGACAGGCTTATCTTGGACAAGAAGAAGATC
GCTTGGCCTCGCGCGCAGATCAGTTGGAAGAATTTGTCCACTACGTGAAAGGCGAGATCACCAAGGTAGT
CGGCAAATAACCCTCGAGCCACCCATGACCAAAATCCCTTAACGTGAGTTACGCGTCGTTCCACTGAGCG
TCAGACCCCGTAGAAAAGATCAAAGGATCTTCTTGAGATCCTTTTTTTCTGCGCGTAATCTGCTGCTTGC
AAACAAAAAAACCACCGCTACCAGCGGTGGTTTGTTTGCCGGATCAAGAGCTACCAACTCTTTTTCCGAA
GGTAACTGGCTTCAGCAGAGCGCAGATACCAAATACTGTTCTTCTAGTGTAGCCGTAGTTAGGCCACCAC
TTCAAGAACTCTGTAGCACCGCCTACATACCTCGCTCTGCTAATCCTGTTACCAGTGGCTGCTGCCAGTG
GCGATAAGTCGTGTCTTACCGGGTTGGACTCAAGACGATAGTTACCGGATAAGGCGCAGCGGTCGGGCTG
AACGGGGGGTTCGTGCACACAGCCCAGCTTGGAGCGAACGACCTACACCGAACTGAGATACCTACAGCGT
GAGCTATGAGAAAGCGCCACGCTTCCCGAAGGGAGAAAGGCGGACAGGTATCCGGTAAGCGGCAGGGTCG
GAACAGGAGAGCGCACGAGGGAGCTTCCAGGGGGAAACGCCTGGTATCTTTATAGTCCTGTCGGGTTTCG
CCACCTCTGACTTGAGCGTCGATTTTTGTGATGCTCGTCAGGGGGGCGGAGCCTATGGAAAAACGCCAGC
AACGCGGCCTTTTTACGGTTCCTGGCCTTTTGCTGGCCTTTTGCTCACATGTTCTTTCCTGCGTTATCCC
CTGATTCTGTGGATAACCGTATTACCGCCTTTGAGTGAGCTGATACCGCTCGCCGCAGCCGAACGACCGA
GCGCAGCGAGTCAGTGAGCGAGGAAGCGGAAGAGCGCCCAATACGCAAACCGCCTCTCCCCGCGCGTTGG
CCGATTCATTAATGCAGCTGGCACGACAGGTTTCCCGACTGGAAAGCGGGCAGTGAGCGCAACGCAATTA
ATACGCGTACCGCGAGCCAGGAAGAGTTTGTAGAAACGCAAAAAGGCCATCCGTCAGGATGGCCTTCTGC
TT
Features (pLannotate 1.2.2; 17 found; start..end, strand, type, name):
    128..171     +  terminator     rrnB T1 terminator: Escherichia coli rrnB; transcription terminator T1 from the E. coli rrnB gene
    218..254     -  CDS            lacZα (fragment): LacZα fragment of β-galactosidase; lacZ fragment
    270..369     +  protein_bind   attL1: mutant version of attL; recombination site for the Gateway® LR reaction LR Clonase™
    439..4335    +  CDS            cas12a: CS12A_FRATN - Also known as cpf1 From Francisella tularensis subsp. novicida (strain U112).
   5083..5277    +  CDS            avrXa10 (fragment): AVX10_XANOO - Experimental evidence at protein level: Swiss-Prot protein existence level 1. Avirulence protein. Induces the hypersensitive response (HR)in rice plants carrying the resistance gene Xa10. Activity depends on the presence of the core repeat domains; replacement with repeat domains from other proteins (AvrBs3 of X.euvesicatoria (AC P14727) or AvrXa7 of this organism) does not elicit the HR. Probably acts as a transcription factor in its host plant (rice) to induce plant resistance or disease. From Xanthomonas oryzae pv. oryzae.
   5272..5430    +  CDS            avrBs3 (fragment): AVRB3_XANEU - Experimental evidence at protein level: Swiss-Prot protein existence level 1. Avirulence protein. Acts as a transcription factor in C.annuum plants. In susceptible plants lacking the Bs3 resistance gene induces expression of a number of genes, including genes homologous to a family of auxin-induced genes, alpha-expansin genes, pectate lyase, anthocyanidin glucoside rhamnosyl transferase and at least one transcription factor, UPA20. Their expression leads to plant hypertrophy in mesophyll cells, probably mainly mediated by UPA20 (PubMed:17962565). In resistant plants induces the h
   5554..5576    +  CDS            VP160 (fragment): 10 tandem repeats of the minimal activation domain of herpes simplex virus VP16 (Cheng et al., 2013)
   5753..5778    +  CDS            VP64 (fragment): tetrameric repeat of the minimal activation domain of herpes simplex virus VP16 (Beerli et al., 1998)
   5801..6053    +  terminator     NOS terminator: nopaline synthase terminator and poly(A) signal
   6098..6221    +  protein_bind   attR5: mutant version of attR; recombination site for the Gateway® LR reaction LR Clonase™
   6239..6257    -  promoter       T7 promoter: promoter for bacteriophage T7 RNA polymerase
   6447..6470    +  promoter       Pc promoter (fragment): intI1 (promoter lies within the coding sequence); class 1 integron promoter
   6646..6702    +  CDS            GmR (fragment): gentamycin acetyltransferase; aacC1; confers resistance to gentamycin
   6709..7500    +  CDS            SmR: aminoglycoside adenylyltransferase (Murphy, 1985); aadA; confers resistance to spectinomycin and streptomycin
   7593..8181    +  rep_origin     ori: high-copy-number ColE1/pMB1/pBR322/pUC origin of replication
   8364..8456    +  CDS            lacI (fragment): lac repressor; lacI; The lac repressor binds to the lac operator to inhibit transcription in E. coli. This inhibition can be relieved by adding lactose or isopropyl-β-D-thiogalactopyranoside (IPTG).
   8511..8538    -  terminator     rrnB T2 terminator: transcription terminator T2 from the E. coli rrnB gene
