[The description below was written by a language model from this plasmid's Addgene catalogue record and pLannotate feature annotations shown in this document.]
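Description:
pYPQ239A (dFnCas12a)-TV is an 8,542 bp Gateway entry clone built on the pYPQ167 backbone for plant CRISPR activation (CRISPRa). It is maintained in E. coli as a high-copy plasmid through a ColE1/pUC-type origin and selected with spectinomycin via the aadA (SmR) aminoglycoside adenylyltransferase gene. Short remnants of a class 1 integron Pc promoter and a gentamicin resistance gene lie just upstream of this marker. rrnB T1 and T2 terminators flank the cloning region and insulate it from backbone transcription. The depositor sequence and the repository's sequencing result are the same length and carry the same 17 annotated features in the same order, differing only in the numbering start point.

The payload sits between attL1 and attR5 recombination sites, an arrangement used in multisite Gateway LR reactions, so the cassette can be combined with a second entry clone (typically one carrying the guide RNA expression unit) in a destination vector. It encodes Cas12a (Cpf1) from Francisella novicida U112 carrying the D917A mutation, which the record describes as catalytically dead, so the protein can bind crRNA-specified DNA targets without cutting them. Fused downstream is the TV activation module. The annotation picks this up as fragments matching the Xanthomonas TAL effectors AvrXa10 and AvrBs3, consistent with TAL activation-domain repeats, followed by VP16-derived repeats (VP64/VP160-type matches). A NOS terminator provides the plant polyadenylation signal. No plant promoter is annotated within the att-flanked region, so expression presumably depends on a promoter supplied by the destination vector. The assembled construct is intended for targeted transcriptional activation of endogenous genes in plants.
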