Addgene plasmid #136379: pYPQ239A (dFnCas12a)-TV
Purpose: CRISPRa Gateway entry clone for catalytically dead FnCas12a fused with TV activation system
Depositing lab: Yiping Qi. Depositing organization: University of Maryland, College Park. Publication: CRISPR-Cas12b enables efficient plant genome engineering. Ming M, Ren Q, Pan C, He Y, Zhang Y, Liu S, Zhong Z, Wang J, Malzahn AA, Wu J, Zheng X, Zhang Y, Qi Y. Nat Plants. 2020 Mar;6(3):202-208. doi: 10.1038/s41477-020-0614-6. Epub 2020 Mar 9. PubMed 32170285.
Backbone
  Vector backbone: pYPQ167
  Vector type: Plant Expression, CRISPR
Growth in bacteria
  Bacterial resistance: Spectinomycin, 50 μg/mL
  Growth temperature: 37°C
  Growth strain: DH5alpha
  Copy number: High Copy
Gene/Insert
  Gene/Insert name: dFnCas12a-TV
  Species: Francisella novicida U112
  Mutation: D917A
Terms and licenses: Academic/Nonprofit Terms; Industry Terms: Not Available to Industry
Depositor comments: TV activation system is from: Li, Z., Zhang, D., Xiong, X. et al. A potent Cas9-derived gene activator for plant and mammalian cells. Nature Plants 3, 930–936 (2017) doi:10.1038/s41477-017-0046-0
How to cite: pYPQ239A (dFnCas12a)-TV was a gift from Yiping Qi (Addgene plasmid # 136379 ; http://n2t.net/addgene:136379 ; RRID:Addgene_136379)
